Addgene plasmid #225072: pET28:LanII-2E
Purpose: Expresses precursor peptide and lanthipeptide synthetase from LanII-2E (FAST-RiPPs) in E. coli
Depositing lab: Wilfred van der Donk. Depositing organization: University of Illinois at Urbana-Champaign. Publication: A scalable platform to discover antimicrobials of ribosomal origin. Ayikpoe RS, Shi C, Battiste AJ, Eslami SM, Ramesh S, Simon MA, Bothwell IR, Lee H, Rice AJ, Ren H, Tian Q, Harris LA, Sarksian R, Zhu L, Frerk AM, Precord TW, van der Donk WA, Mitchell DA, Zhao H. Nat Commun. 2022 Oct 17;13(1):6135. doi: 10.1038/s41467-022-33890-w. PubMed 36253467.
Backbone
  Vector backbone: pET28a
  Vector type: Bacterial Expression
Growth in bacteria
  Bacterial resistance: Kanamycin, 50 μg/mL
  Growth temperature: 37°C
  Growth strain: DH5alpha
  Copy number: High Copy
Gene/Insert
  Gene/Insert name: LanA (LanII-2E)
  Species: Desertifilum sp. IPPAS B-1220
  Insert size (bp): 243
  Mutation: WT
  Promoter: T7
  Tag / fusion protein: His6 (N terminal on insert)
  Cloning method: Golden Gate
Terms and licenses: Academic/Nonprofit Terms; Industry Terms: Not Available to Industry
Depositor comments: Also encodes LanM (LanII-2E)
How to cite: pET28:LanII-2E was a gift from Wilfred van der Donk (Addgene plasmid # 225072 ; http://n2t.net/addgene:225072 ; RRID:Addgene_225072)
