[The description below was written by a language model from this plasmid's Addgene catalogue record and pLannotate feature annotations shown in this document.]
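Description:
pET28:LanII-2E is a bacterial expression plasmid built on the pET28a backbone for co-producing the two core components of a class II lanthipeptide biosynthetic pathway in E. coli. It was assembled by Golden Gate cloning as part of a platform for discovering ribosomally synthesized and post-translationally modified peptides (RiPPs). The plasmid replicates from a ColE1/pMB1-type origin and retains the bom site and rop gene of pBR322-derived vectors, although the catalogue lists it as high copy. An f1 origin is also present. Selection is by kanamycin through the aph(3')-Ia aminoglycoside phosphotransferase gene. Short tetracycline-resistance gene fragments flanking the lacI region are nonfunctional backbone remnants.

The payload consists of two separate T7 expression units arranged in tandem, each with its own T7 promoter, lac operator and T7 terminator. The first, short unit begins with a six-histidine tag (annotated as a fragment of a longer His tag) and matches the catalogued insert. This is the wild-type 243 bp LanA precursor peptide gene from Desertifilum sp. IPPAS B-1220, carrying an N-terminal His6 tag for affinity purification. The second unit spans roughly 3.2 kb of unannotated sequence. Its size and position fit the LanM lanthipeptide synthetase that the depositor notes is also encoded, although the feature table does not label it. The plasmid-borne lacI gene supplies repressor, so both units stay off until induced with IPTG in a host that expresses T7 RNA polymerase. Co-expression should allow the synthetase to install the dehydrations and thioether crosslinks on the precursor in vivo, giving a modified, His-tagged peptide that can be purified and tested for antimicrobial activity.
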