Features (pLannotate 1.2.2; 19 found; start..end, strand, type, name):
      1..589     +  rep_origin     ori: high-copy-number ColE1/pMB1/pBR322/pUC origin of replication
    775..914     -  misc_feature   bom: basis of mobility region from pBR322
   1016..1207    -  CDS            rop: Rop protein, which maintains plasmids at low copy number; rop
   1224..1604    +  CDS            YPB1_ECOLX: Protein predicted: Swiss-Prot protein existence level 4. From Escherichia coli.
   1676..1967    -  CDS            TcR (fragment): tetracycline efflux protein; tet; confers resistance to tetracycline
   1982..2003    -  protein_bind   CAP binding site: CAP binding activates transcription in the presence of cAMP. E. coli catabolite activator protein
   2016..3098    -  CDS            lacI: lac repressor; lacI; The lac repressor binds to the lac operator to inhibit transcription in E. coli. This inhibition can be relieved by adding lactose or isopropyl-β-D-thiogalactopyranoside (IPTG).
   3099..3176    -  promoter       lacI promoter: lacI
   3184..3463    -  CDS            TcR (fragment): tetracycline efflux protein; tet; confers resistance to tetracycline
   3489..3507    +  promoter       T7 promoter: promoter for bacteriophage T7 RNA polymerase
   3508..3532    +  protein_bind   lac operator: The lac repressor binds to the lac operator to inhibit transcription in E. coli. This inhibition can be relieved by adding lactose or isopropyl-β-D-thiogalactopyranoside (IPTG). lac repressor encoded by lacI
   3549..3566    +  CDS            9xHis (fragment): 9xHis affinity tag
   3877..3924    +  terminator     T7 terminator: transcription terminator for bacteriophage T7 RNA polymerase
   3929..3947    +  promoter       T7 promoter: promoter for bacteriophage T7 RNA polymerase
   3948..3972    +  protein_bind   lac operator: The lac repressor binds to the lac operator to inhibit transcription in E. coli. This inhibition can be relieved by adding lactose or isopropyl-β-D-thiogalactopyranoside (IPTG). lac repressor encoded by lacI
   7197..7244    +  terminator     T7 terminator: transcription terminator for bacteriophage T7 RNA polymerase
   7285..7713    +  rep_origin     f1 ori (sequence partly withheld): f1 bacteriophage origin of replication; arrow indicates direction of (+) strand synthesis
   7766..7823    +  promoter       AmpR promoter (fragment): bla
   7832..8647    -  CDS            KanR: aminoglycoside phosphotransferase; aph(3')-Ia; confers resistance to kanamycin in bacteria or G418 (Geneticin®) in eukaryotes
>Addgene plasmid #225072 | pET28:LanII-2E | addgene full sequence | sequence record 447356 | Addgene NGS Result
TTGAGATCCTTTTTTTCTGCGCGTAATCTGCTGCTTGCAAACAAAAAAACCACCGCTACCAGCGGTGGTT
TGTTTGCCGGATCAAGAGCTACCAACTCTTTTTCCGAAGGTAACTGGCTTCAGCAGAGCGCAGATACCAA
ATACTGTCCTTCTAGTGTAGCCGTAGTTAGGCCACCACTTCAAGAACTCTGTAGCACCGCCTACATACCT
CGCTCTGCTAATCCTGTTACCAGTGGCTGCTGCCAGTGGCGATAAGTCGTGTCTTACCGGGTTGGACTCA
AGACGATAGTTACCGGATAAGGCGCAGCGGTCGGGCTGAACGGGGGGTTCGTGCACACAGCCCAGCTTGG
AGCGAACGACCTACACCGAACTGAGATACCTACAGCGTGAGCTATGAGAAAGCGCCACGCTTCCCGAAGG
GAGAAAGGCGGACAGGTATCCGGTAAGCGGCAGGGTCGGAACAGGAGAGCGCACGAGGGAGCTTCCAGGG
GGAAACGCCTGGTATCTTTATAGTCCTGTCGGGTTTCGCCACCTCTGACTTGAGCGTCGATTTTTGTGAT
GCTCGTCAGGGGGGCGGAGCCTATGGAAAAACGCCAGCAACGCGGCCTTTTTACGGTTCCTGGCCTTTTG
CTGGCCTTTTGCTCACATGTTCTTTCCTGCGTTATCCCCTGATTCTGTGGATAACCGTATTACCGCCTTT
GAGTGAGCTGATACCGCTCGCCGCAGCCGAACGACCGAGCGCAGCGAGTCAGTGAGCGAGGAAGCGGAAG
AGCGCCTGATGCGGTATTTTCTCCTTACGCATCTGTGCGGTATTTCACACCGCAATGGTGCACTCTCAGT
ACAATCTGCTCTGATGCCGCATAGTTAAGCCAGTATACACTCCGCTATCGCTACGTGACTGGGTCATGGC
TGCGCCCCGACACCCGCCAACACCCGCTGACGCGCCCTGACGGGCTTGTCTGCTCCCGGCATCCGCTTAC
AGACAAGCTGTGACCGTCTCCGGGAGCTGCATGTGTCAGAGGTTTTCACCGTCATCACCGAAACGCGCGA
GGCAGCTGCGGTAAAGCTCATCAGCGTGGTCGTGAAGCGATTCACAGATGTCTGCCTGTTCATCCGCGTC
CAGCTCGTTGAGTTTCTCCAGAAGCGTTAATGTCTGGCTTCTGATAAAGCGGGCCATGTTAAGGGCGGTT
TTTTCCTGTTTGGTCACTGATGCCTCCGTGTAAGGGGGATTTCTGTTCATGGGGGTAATGATACCGATGA
AACGAGAGAGGATGCTCACGATACGGGTTACTGATGATGAACATGCCCGGTTACTGGAACGTTGTGAGGG
TAAACAACTGGCGGTATGGATGCGGCGGGACCAGAGAAAAATCACTCAGGGTCAATGCCAGCGCTTCGTT
AATACAGATGTAGGTGTTCCACAGGGTAGCCAGCAGCATCCTGCGATGCAGATCCGGAACATAATGGTGC
AGGGCGCTGACTTCCGCGTTTCCAGACTTTACGAAACACGGAAACCGAAGACCATTCATGTTGTTGCTCA
GGTCGCAGACGTTTTGCAGCAGCAGTCGCTTCACGTTCGCTCGCGTATCGGTGATTCATTCTGCTAACCA
GTAAGGCAACCCCGCCAGCCTAGCCGGGTCCTCAACGACAGGAGCACGATCATGCGCACCCGTGGGGCCG
CCATGCCGGCGATAATGGCCTGCTTCTCGCCGAAACGTTTGGTGGCGGGACCAGTGACGAAGGCTTGAGC
GAGGGCGTGCAAGATTCCGAATACCGCAAGCGACAGGCCGATCATCGTCGCGCTCCAGCGAAAGCGGTCC
TCGCCGAAAATGACCCAGAGCGCTGCCGGCACCTGTCCTACGAGTTGCATGATAAAGAAGACAGTCATAA
GTGCGGCGACGATAGTCATGCCCCGCGCCCACCGGAAGGAGCTGACTGGGTTGAAGGCTCTCAAGGGCAT
CGGTCGAGATCCCGGTGCCTAATGAGTGAGCTAACTTACATTAATTGCGTTGCGCTCACTGCCCGCTTTC
CAGTCGGGAAACCTGTCGTGCCAGCTGCATTAATGAATCGGCCAACGCGCGGGGAGAGGCGGTTTGCGTA
TTGGGCGCCAGGGTGGTTTTTCTTTTCACCAGTGAGACGGGCAACAGCTGATTGCCCTTCACCGCCTGGC
CCTGAGAGAGTTGCAGCAAGCGGTCCACGCTGGTTTGCCCCAGCAGGCGAAAATCCTGTTTGATGGTGGT
TAACGGCGGGATATAACATGAGCTGTCTTCGGTATCGTCGTATCCCACTACCGAGATATCCGCACCAACG
CGCAGCCCGGACTCGGTAATGGCGCGCATTGCGCCCAGCGCCATCTGATCGTTGGCAACCAGCATCGCAG
TGGGAACGATGCCCTCATTCAGCATTTGCATGGTTTGTTGAAAACCGGACATGGCACTCCAGTCGCCTTC
CCGTTCCGCTATCGGCTGAATTTGATTGCGAGTGAGATATTTATGCCAGCCAGCCAGACGCAGACGCGCC
GAGACAGAACTTAATGGGCCCGCTAACAGCGCGATTTGCTGGTGACCCAATGCGACCAGATGCTCCACGC
CCAGTCGCGTACCGTCTTCATGGGAGAAAATAATACTGTTGATGGGTGTCTGGTCAGAGACATCAAGAAA
TAACGCCGGAACATTAGTGCAGGCAGCTTCCACAGCAATGGCATCCTGGTCATCCAGCGGATAGTTAATG
ATCAGCCCACTGACGCGTTGCGCGAGAAGATTGTGCACCGCCGCTTTACAGGCTTCGACGCCGCTTCGTT
CTACCATCGACACCACCACGCTGGCACCCAGTTGATCGGCGCGAGATTTAATCGCCGCGACAATTTGCGA
CGGCGCGTGCAGGGCCAGACTGGAGGTGGCAACGCCAATCAGCAACGACTGTTTGCCCGCCAGTTGTTGT
GCCACGCGGTTGGGAATGTAATTCAGCTCCGCCATCGCCGCTTCCACTTTTTCCCGCGTTTTCGCAGAAA
CGTGGCTGGCCTGGTTCACCACGCGGGAAACGGTCTGATAAGAGACACCGGCATACTCTGCGACATCGTA
TAACGTTACTGGTTTCACATTCACCACCCTGAATTGACTCTCTTCCGGGCGCTATCATGCCATACCGCGA
AAGGTTTTGCGCCATTCGATGGTGTCCGGGATCTCGACGCTCTCCCTTATGCGACTCCTGCATTAGGAAG
CAGCCCAGTAGTAGGTTGAGGCCGTTGAGCACCGCCGCCGCAAGGAATGGTGCATGCAAGGAGATGGCGC
CCAACAGTCCCCCGGCCACGGGGCCTGCCACCATACCCACGCCGAAACAAGCGCTCATGAGCCCGAAGTG
GCGAGCCCGATCTTCCCCATCGGTGATGTCGGCGATATAGGCGCCAGCAACCGCACCTGTGGCGCCGGTG
ATGCCGGCCACGATGCGTCCGGCGTAGAGGATCGAGATCTCGATCCCGCGAAATATGGTAATACGACTCA
CTATAGGGGAATTGTGAGCGGATAACAATTCCAAGGAGATATACAATGCACCACCACCACCACCACGCAA
TGTTTAACCTGGATATTATCCGCGCCTGGAAAGATGAGAACTACCGCGATAGTCTCACCGAGGCGCAGCG
TTCTCAATTACCGGAAAACCCGGCAGGATTGATTGAGTTGACCGACGAAGATATGAGCTCGGTATCGGGC
GGTTGCTGTTGCGGAAGCAGCGCGTGCTCGAGCTTAGTACATCATATGGGAGTGGAAGAGAGTTCCACAC
TGGCCTAAAGCTCTTCTCCCCTGCGGTCACGTCTATAGAAATTACACCATTAACCCTCCTGAGAACCGGG
AGGCGGGAATCCGTCACGTATGCGGTCTAGCATAACCCCTTGGGGCCTCTAAACGGGTCTTGAGGGGTTT
TTTGCCCTTAATACGACTCACTATAGGGGAATTGTGAGCGGATAACAATTCCAAGGAGATATACAATGGA
TCTGTCTGTTTTCCAGGGTTTCAAGGGTGAGCGCGCACTGACCCTGTCCGAACGTAGCCTGGCCTTATCC
CAGGAAAAGGGGTCGAGCGCACTGCCAATGAACGCTGAATTTTCCGACCGCCGCCGCCAGCGTTGGCAAA
CCGAATTTCGCGGGAACACGGCATTCTTTCAACAGCACCTGGCCCAGATTGGAATTACCGAAAGCCAGTT
TCGCTATCTGCTGGGTGAGTTTCCGGAAAATCTTCGCAAGCGCCATCCGGAACTGTTAGCATGGGAGACT
CAAATTCAAACAGCCTTTGCGCAGTTTCCACCTCAGTCCCAAGAGAGTGGCTTCTTTAGCGCGATCGCGC
CACTCATTGAACAAGGTAAAACCCGTTTATCCCAGCAGCTGTCAGCCCTCGCAGCCCAGCATAGCACCGC
CCTTCCATTCGAAATCGAAAGCTTAGAACGTCTGCTTCTGCCGGCCTTGTCAGAGCGTTTACAAGAAATT
TTCAATCCTACGTTCGTTCTGGAGCTGAACGTTGCGCGCCTGCAGGACCGTCTTTCCGGCGACACCCCGA
GCGATCGCTTTCAGTCCTTTGTTCAACACTTGCAAGACCCAGAATTTTGTCTGAGCCTGCTCCAGGAATA
TCCGGTGCTGGTACGTCAGTGCGCGATTGCCATTGATTGTTGGGTCGAGGGTTCCCAGGAACTTCTGCAA
CGCCTGTGTACGGACTGGGACCTGATTTGTGCACAGCTGTCGCCGCAGACCGAACCGGGCATTCTGGTTC
ACATTCATCCGGGAGCCGGCGATCGTCATCATCGCGGCCGTTCGGTTACGCTGCTCCAGTTTAGCTCAGG
TTTTCGCCTCGTATACAAACCTAAACCACTGGCTGTTGATCTGCATTTTCAAGAACTGCTGGCCTGGATT
AATCAGAACTCTAACTTTCTGCCGTTTTCATGCTGGCAGGGCATTGATCGTGGGGAATACGGCTGGATGG
AATTTATCGCCCCGCAGACTTGCCAGACCCCGGCAGAAATTGAACGCTTTTATCAGCGTCTGGGCGGGTA
CCTGGCGCTGCTGTATTTGCTGGCCGGCACCGACTTTCATGCCGAGAATCTTATTGCAGTTGGCGAGCAA
CCGATTTTGATCGACCTGGAATCCTTATTTCAGCCATACCCTGACGCATCGGAAGATCTGAACACAGTAC
TGCCGGCACGTCGCCAGATTGCACAAAGCGTATTGCGCATTGGTCTGTTACCGCGCCGTCTCCTTTTGAA
CCGTCAGCACGAGGCTGTCGACGCTAGCGGAATGGGTGGGGACAGTCAACAACTGGCAGCTGACCGCATC
CCGCATCTTGCAGCCATTGGCACCGATACTATGCGCGTTGTTCGCCAGCCCGGCCGTCTGCGTGAAACGC
ATAATCAGCCGTCATTAAATGACCGTCCCATCCAAATTCTTGATTATCGCGAAGCCATCGCATGTGGTTT
CTCAGCGCTGTATCGCTTCATTCTCAAATCTCGCGACCGCCTGGAACCGTTACTTGAGTCGTTCGCCTCA
GACCCGATTCGCATCTTCTTGCGTGAAACCCGCACCTACAGCTTACTGTTACGCGAAAGTTTTCACCCGG
ACGTGCTGCGTGATGCACTGGAACGTGATCGCTTATTCAACAAATTATGGGTGGATGTAAAGAACCACCC
ATACCTTGCGCAGCTGATCCCAGCGGAACGTGAGGCACTGTGGCTGGGCGATATTCCTAAATTCACTACC
CGTCCGAATTCGCGTCATCTGGCGCTGAATAATGCCGAGTCTCTGACGCATTTCTTCTCGCAAACGGGAT
TAGAATTAGTGCAACACCGCCTGCAATGTTTCTCAGAGGACGACCTGCAACAGCAGTTGCAGTTTATTGA
CTCGGCGCTGACCACACTGGCAATGGTTGCCGAGGTGAAAACTGCCCCTGCATACGCTATTCCGAAATTT
AGCACCGTTAGTGACGAAGCAAGCGCCATTGCGTCGTACCTGCAGGCCGCATGTGAGATTGGTGATCGCT
TGGAAGGCTTAGCAGCACGTGATCGTCAGCTGGCTGGATGGGTTGCACCCGTTTTAACCGATGCCCGTCA
CTGGGCCGTGTCCCCGTTGGGTTGGGACCTGTTTGAGGGCCTTCCTGGTATTGCTTTGTTTCTGGCGTAT
TTGGGCGAAATCACCCAAGAACAACGCTATACCACCTTGGCACAGGCCGCCATTGCAAGCCTGCTGTATC
AGATTCGCAGCGAGGATTATCTTATTGCGTCGATCGGAGCGTTTAGTGGCTGGGGCGGCTTGATTTACTC
TCTGACTCACCTGGGCATTTTATGGCAGCAACCGCACCTCTTGGAACAGGCCTTGGCCTGGGTGGAATTG
CTGCCGGAGCGCATCGCGCAGGATCGCCAGTTCGATATTATGGGCGGTGCTGCAGGTTGCATTGGCGCCC
TGGTAGCACTTGGGGAGTGCGTCGGAGCAAGCAACGTTCGCGCGGCTGCAATTCAGTGTGGCGACCGTCT
CTTACAGAACGCGCAGACCATGCCACAGGGCATGGGATGGATTACGTTGCCACAGTGTCCGCCGCTTAGC
GGTTTTAGCCATGGTGCCGCTGGCATCGCCTGGGCACTGCTGAAACTTGCCCACCTTAGCGGAGAAGCCC
GCTTCCAAGAAGCTGCCGGGGCAGCTATTGCGTATGAACGTAGCCTCTTTTCGATCCGTGCACAAAATTG
GCTGGATCTCCGCCACCGTGGCGATAGCGGCACCGATCGCTATGCAAATCGTGCGTTCGGCATGGGCTGG
TCCCATGGAGCGCCGGGCATTGGCTTAGGACGCTTACATAGCCTGAAACTGATGGATGATCCGGATCTGC
GCGTCGAACTGGATCTGGCACTGGAAACGACGACCCGTCATGGCTTTGGCTACAACCACTCGCTTGGCAA
TGGTGATCTTGGAAATCTGGAATTTCTGGATTCCGCCCAGCAGCAGCTGAGTCTGCCGCAGGGTCGTTCA
CAAGTGCATCAAATGGCCATGGGCATCTTAGCGTCAATCCAGCAGCAGGGATGGGTATGCGATTTGCCGC
TCGGCGTGGAATCTTTAGGCCTTATGACCGGTCTTGCAGGTATTGGGTATGGTTTCCTGCGCTTAGCCAA
ACCGGATCGCGTACCGTCGCTGTTGGTATTAGCACCGCCGCCCCTGCGTTAACGGTCTAGCATAACCCCT
TGGGGCCTCTAAACGGGTCTTGAGGGGTTTTTTGAGCGCTGAAAGGAGGAACTATATCCGGATTGGCGAA
TGGG
[124 nt withheld, positions 7285-7408]
C
[91 nt withheld, positions 7410-7500]
A
[49 nt withheld, positions 7502-7550]
CCTTTGACGTTGGAGTCCACGTTCTTT
[37 nt withheld, positions 7578-7614]
ACCCTATCTCGGTCTATTCTTTTGATTTATAAGGGATTTTGCCGATTTCGGCCTATTGGTTAAAAAATGA
GCTGATTTAACAAAAATTTAACGCGAATTTTAACAAAATATTAACGCTTACAATTTAGGTGGCACTTTTC
GGGGAAATGTGCGCGGAACCCCTATTTGTTTATTTTTCTAAATACATTCAAATATGTATCCGCTCATGAA
TTAATTCTTAGAAAAACTCATCGAGCATCAAATGAAACTGCAATTTATTCATATCAGGATTATCAATACC
ATATTTTTGAAAAAGCCGTTTCTGTAATGAAGGAGAAAACTCACCGAGGCAGTTCCATAGGATGGCAAGA
TCCTGGTATCGGTCTGCGATTCCGACTCGTCCAACATCAATACAACCTATTAATTTCCCCTCGTCAAAAA
TAAGGTTATCAAGTGAGAAATCACCATGAGTGACGACTGAATCCGGTGAGAATGGCAAAAGTTTATGCAT
TTCTTTCCAGACTTGTTCAACAGGCCAGCCATTACGCTCGTCATCAAAATCACTCGCATCAACCAAACCG
TTATTCATTCGTGATTGCGCCTGAGCGAGACGAAATACGCGATCGCTGTTAAAAGGACAATTACAAACAG
GAATCGAATGCAACCGGCGCAGGAACACTGCCAGCGCATCAACAATATTTTCACCTGAATCAGGATATTC
TTCTAATACCTGGAATGCTGTTTTCCCGGGGATCGCAGTGGTGAGTAACCATGCATCATCAGGAGTACGG
ATAAAATGCTTGATGGTCGGAAGAGGCATAAATTCCGTCAGCCAGTTTAGTCTGACCATCTCATCTGTAA
CATCATTGGCAACGCTACCTTTGCCATGTTTCAGAAACAACTCTGGCGCATCGGGCTTCCCATACAATCG
ATAGATTGTCGCACCTGATTGCCCGACATTATCGCGAGCCCATTTATACCCATATAAATCAGCATCCATG
TTGGAATTTAATCGCGGCCTAGAGCAAGACGTTTCCCGTTGAATATGGCTCATAACACCCCTTGTATTAC
TGTTTATGTAAGCAGACAGTTTTATTGTTCATGACCAAAATCCCTTAACGTGAGTTTTCGTTCCACTGAG
CGTCAGACCCCGTAGAAAAGATCAAAGGATCTTC
